>Addgene plasmid #149594 | pBbdCas9S(RBSmut)_Psyn-sgRNAmreB | addgene full sequence | sequence record 308849 | Addgene NGS Result
GAATAAAATTGTAAGAAAAATTGAAAGAATTTTTTTACATAAAAAGTTACATTTATTGAAGTAATTTCTT
ACTTGATACTTTTCTATTTCATTAATCTTTCTTTCTTCTTTTATATTATTTTTATTATTTAAACACTCCT
TTAAATCTACACTCCCATTTTTAGTAAATCTATCTTTAAGGCCCCTTGAAACTCTATTTTGAAATCTTAA
ATCTTTTTTTTCTTGAAAGTATTTATAGATTTTTTGGTAACATTCTTTTTTTGAAAAATTAAGTTGATAG
TATATTTCGGTCCCCAAATTTACCCCTAAGTGTTTGTGATAATTAGTTGTGACTTTAAATTCTTTTTCTA
ATTTGTAAAGGTAATTTTGCAGTGTTTTTAGTTTAACGGGTGTTTGACTATTTCTTTTAAGGTTTTCATT
AAAGTAATAGAGTATGTTTTTTTGTGTGTATTTCTTATATGTTTTATTTATGTACGCTAGTGTTGAGATA
AGGACTACTAATTTATACTGTAATTTATTGTAGCAAGTTGTGGTTTTACTGGTTTTGTTTATATTAGATA
AGTTTTCCATTTATAGCTCCTTGAATACCGGATTTTTTATCTATAAAGTATATATATCACAATTTTGATT
TAAAAGTAAATTCTTTTTTTAAAAATACAAAAATTTTTTATAAATTATATAGACCATGATATTGTATTAA
TACTAATTGATTTTAATTTAAGGTTGAACTAAAATAAACATAGTTTTGTAGAAAATAATTTTTCATTATT
TTGCTACTTGATATTGGATCGTAAAAATATTAGGGCTTTACAAAGTTCTTTTAAAAGAGAATTTAGTAAA
GCCCTAAGTCTTTTAATAAAAAATTTTTTGTAAAAAAGTTGGCAAAAATAGTTTTTGCTATATATTTATA
TATAAGAAAAAATTCAATACTCAAGGAGATAAAAAATGGAAAACTTAAACAATAATCCACAAAAAATTAA
TCAAATAAATAAGCAAACTAATTTTATTGGTTTTGAAAATTTTATAGAACTTGATAATCAAGTTAATCAA
ACTAAAGAAAAAAGTAAATTAAGTAAGATAGGTAAGAAATTACCCGGAATAAGCAGTCAAGTCTAGTGCG
GCCGGAATTCTAAAGATCTTTGACAGCTAGCTCAGTCCTAGGTATAATACTAGTGATATCTATTGCAACA
ACAGAGTTTTAGAGCTAGAAATAGCAAGTTAAAATAAGGCTAGTCCGTTATCAACTTGAAAAAGTGGCAC
CGAGTCGGTGCTTTTTTTGGCGCGCCAAATAATGCCCGTGTCCCTGTTGAATAGGGACACGGTTTTTTAA
CAATTTTTTTATTCCTAGGCCTTAGTGGCCGGTACCCGGGGATCCTTATTACTGGCCGCTTTCTAGCCTG
GATACTTGTCTGGCTAGTTGCATTAGAGAGTCAGCTAGAGCCCTAGGGCTAGCTGTTTGTGTATTCGGAG
CCAGTGTAGTTTTTCTTTTTACTAACGATACGGGTAATAATTGATTGCCTTTTACAGCCTGACCTTGAGA
CAATTGCAAAAGTCTGTCCACAGAGGTTTGACCTAATAATCTAAAATCTTGTTTGATAGTAGTAAGTGGA
GGTATGTAGCAACTAGAATCTTCTGTATCATCATAACCCACAACTGAAATATCAGCCCCAACTCTAAGTC
CACTTTCAGTAATAGCTCGCATAGCTCCTAAAGCCATTTGATCATTAGCAACTAACATAGCAGTAGGGAC
AATGCCTTCATTTAACATTTGCATTGTTTGCTGAAATCCTGACATAGCAGACCAATCTCCTTCTCTTTCT
GCTATTGGTTGTATTTGATTTCTTGTTAAATACTTGTGCCATCCTGCTAATCTCAATCTGGCACTTACTG
AACTTAAGGGACCTGCAAGTAGTGCAATTTGTTGATGGCCTAATGCAACAAGGTGTTCAACTCCTAACCT
TGTTCCATCTTCGTGAGAAAAAATTATAGAGTTTATTGGGGTTTGGTCCGACACATCCAAAAACAATGCT
GGAACATTAGTACATGCTGCTTCAACTGCAATCGCATCTTGGTCATCAAGAGGATAATTAATTATAAGTC
CACTAACACGTTGAGCTAATAAATTATGTACTGCTGCCTTACAAGCCTCTACACCTGATCTCTCAACCAT
TGATACAACAACGCTTGCACCAAGTTGATCAGCTCTCGATTTAATTGCGGCTACAATTTGACTAGGCGCA
TGTAATGCAAGTGATGATGTGGCAACTCCAATTAAAAGTGATTGTTTCCCCGCAAGTTGCTGAGCAACGC
GATTTGGTATATAATTCAACTCTGCCATAGCTGCTTCAACCTTCTCTCTTGTTTTTGCAGATACATGACT
TGCTTGGTTCACAACTCTCGAAACCGTTTGGTAGCTAACCCCGGCATATTCAGCAACATCATACAAAGTA
ACAGGTTTCATGGATCATTCCTCCATGATAAAATTTAAATTTCTGACTTTGGCAAATCCTTTTGCCTGTT
AAAAAGAATAGCACAAAAATTAAAAAAAAAGAAACGCAAATAGCAATAGCATTAAAAATAATTATTATTA
TTTATTTCTTTGATTAAAATCAAAAGCCTTTAATGTATTTTCTTGATCTTTCATGCGCTTAACGGTAAAA
TCCAAGGTATTAAGTTCACCTTCCACTTTTCTCTCTCTATCTTCTCTAGAAAATCATAAAAAATTTATTT
GCTTTGTGAGCGGATAACAATTATAATAGATTCAATTGTGAGCGGATAACAATTTCACACAGAATTCATT
AAAGAAGAGAAATTACATATGGATAAGAAATACTCAATAGGCTTAGCTATCGGCACAAATAGCGTCGGAT
GGGCGGTGATCACTGATGAATATAAGGTTCCGTCTAAAAAGTTCAAGGTTCTGGGAAATACAGACCGCCA
CAGTATCAAAAAAAATCTTATAGGGGCTCTTTTATTTGACAGTGGAGAGACAGCGGAAGCGACTCGTCTC
AAACGGACAGCTCGTAGAAGGTATACACGTCGGAAGAATCGTATTTGTTATCTACAGGAGATTTTTTCAA
ATGAGATGGCGAAAGTAGATGATAGTTTCTTTCATCGACTTGAAGAGTCTTTTTTGGTGGAAGAAGACAA
GAAGCATGAACGTCATCCTATTTTTGGAAATATAGTAGATGAAGTTGCTTATCATGAGAAATATCCAACT
ATCTATCATCTGCGAAAAAAATTGGTAGATTCTACTGATAAAGCGGATTTGCGCTTAATCTATTTGGCCT
TAGCGCATATGATTAAGTTTCGTGGTCATTTTTTGATTGAGGGAGATTTAAATCCTGATAATAGTGATGT
GGACAAACTATTTATCCAGTTGGTACAAACCTACAATCAATTATTTGAAGAAAACCCTATTAACGCAAGT
GGAGTAGATGCTAAAGCGATTCTTTCTGCACGATTGAGTAAATCAAGACGATTAGAAAATCTCATTGCTC
AGCTCCCCGGTGAGAAGAAAAATGGCTTATTTGGGAATCTCATTGCTTTGTCATTGGGTTTGACCCCTAA
TTTTAAATCAAATTTTGATTTGGCAGAAGATGCTAAATTACAGCTTTCAAAAGATACTTACGATGATGAT
TTAGATAATTTATTGGCGCAAATTGGAGATCAATATGCTGATTTGTTTTTGGCAGCTAAGAATTTATCAG
ATGCTATTTTACTTTCAGATATCCTAAGAGTAAATACTGAAATAACTAAGGCTCCCCTATCAGCTTCAAT
GATTAAACGCTACGATGAACATCATCAAGACTTGACTCTTTTAAAAGCTTTAGTTCGACAACAACTTCCA
GAAAAGTATAAAGAAATCTTTTTTGATCAATCAAAAAACGGATATGCAGGTTATATTGATGGGGGAGCTA
GCCAAGAAGAATTTTATAAATTTATCAAACCAATTTTAGAAAAAATGGATGGTACTGAGGAATTATTGGT
GAAACTAAATCGTGAAGATTTGCTGCGCAAGCAACGGACCTTTGACAACGGCTCTATTCCCCATCAAATT
CACTTGGGTGAGCTGCATGCTATTTTGAGAAGACAAGAAGACTTTTATCCATTTTTAAAAGACAATCGTG
AGAAGATTGAAAAAATCTTGACTTTTCGAATTCCTTATTATGTTGGTCCATTGGCGCGTGGCAATAGTCG
TTTTGCATGGATGACTCGGAAGTCTGAAGAAACAATTACCCCATGGAATTTTGAAGAAGTTGTCGATAAA
GGTGCTTCAGCTCAATCATTTATTGAACGCATGACAAACTTTGATAAAAATCTTCCAAATGAAAAAGTAC
TACCAAAACATAGTTTGCTTTATGAGTATTTTACGGTTTATAACGAATTGACAAAGGTCAAATATGTTAC
TGAAGGAATGCGAAAACCAGCATTTCTTTCAGGTGAACAGAAGAAAGCCATTGTTGATTTACTCTTCAAA
ACAAATCGAAAAGTAACCGTTAAGCAATTAAAAGAAGATTATTTCAAAAAAATAGAATGTTTTGATAGTG
TTGAAATTTCAGGAGTTGAAGATAGATTTAATGCTTCATTAGGTACCTACCATGATTTGCTAAAAATTAT
TAAAGATAAAGATTTTTTGGATAATGAAGAAAATGAAGATATCTTAGAGGATATTGTTTTAACATTGACC
TTATTTGAAGATAGGGAGATGATTGAGGAAAGACTTAAAACATATGCTCACCTCTTTGATGATAAGGTGA
TGAAACAGCTTAAACGTCGCCGTTATACTGGTTGGGGACGTTTGTCTCGAAAATTGATTAATGGTATTAG
GGATAAGCAATCTGGCAAAACAATATTAGATTTTTTGAAATCAGATGGTTTTGCCAATCGCAATTTTATG
CAGCTGATCCATGATGATAGTTTGACATTTAAAGAAGACATTCAAAAAGCACAAGTGTCTGGACAAGGCG
ATAGTTTACATGAACATATTGCAAATTTAGCTGGTAGCCCTGCTATTAAAAAAGGTATTTTACAGACTGT
AAAAGTTGTTGATGAATTGGTCAAAGTAATGGGGCGGCATAAGCCAGAAAATATCGTTATTGAAATGGCA
CGTGAAAATCAGACAACTCAAAAGGGCCAGAAAAATTCGCGAGAGCGTATGAAACGAATCGAAGAAGGTA
TCAAAGAATTAGGAAGTCAGATTCTTAAAGAGCATCCTGTTGAAAATACTCAATTGCAAAATGAAAAGCT
CTATCTCTATTATCTCCAAAATGGAAGAGACATGTATGTGGACCAAGAATTAGATATTAATCGTTTAAGT
GATTATGATGTCGATGCCATTGTTCCACAAAGTTTCCTTAAAGACGATTCAATAGACAATAAGGTCTTAA
CGCGTTCTGATAAAAATCGTGGTAAATCGGATAACGTTCCAAGTGAAGAAGTAGTCAAAAAGATGAAAAA
CTATTGGAGACAACTTCTAAACGCCAAGTTAATCACTCAACGTAAGTTTGATAATTTAACGAAAGCTGAA
CGTGGAGGTTTGAGTGAACTTGATAAAGCTGGTTTTATCAAACGCCAATTGGTTGAAACTCGCCAAATCA
CTAAGCATGTGGCACAAATTTTGGATAGTCGCATGAATACTAAATACGATGAAAATGATAAACTTATTCG
AGAGGTTAAAGTGATTACCTTAAAATCTAAATTAGTTTCTGACTTCCGAAAAGATTTCCAATTCTATAAA
GTACGTGAGATTAACAATTACCATCATGCCCATGATGCGTATCTAAATGCCGTCGTTGGAACTGCTTTGA
TTAAGAAATATCCAAAACTTGAATCGGAGTTTGTCTATGGTGATTATAAAGTTTATGATGTTCGTAAAAT
GATTGCTAAGTCTGAGCAAGAAATAGGCAAAGCAACCGCAAAATATTTCTTTTACTCTAATATCATGAAC
TTCTTCAAAACAGAAATTACACTTGCAAATGGAGAGATTCGCAAACGCCCTCTAATCGAAACTAATGGGG
AAACTGGAGAAATTGTCTGGGATAAAGGGCGAGATTTTGCCACAGTGCGCAAAGTATTGTCCATGCCCCA
AGTCAATATTGTCAAGAAAACAGAAGTCCAGACAGGCGGATTCTCCAAGGAGTCAATTTTACCAAAAAGA
AATTCGGACAAGCTTATTGCTCGTAAAAAAGACTGGGATCCAAAAAAATATGGTGGTTTTGATAGTCCAA
CGGTAGCTTATTCAGTCCTAGTGGTTGCTAAGGTGGAAAAAGGGAAATCGAAGAAGTTAAAATCCGTTAA
AGAGTTACTAGGGATCACAATTCTGGAAAGAAGTTCCTTTGAAAAAAATCCGATTGACTTTTTAGAAGCT
AAAGGATATAAGGAAGTTAAAAAAGACTTAATCATTAAACTACCTAAATATAGTCTTTTTGAGTTAGAAA
ACGGTCGTAAACGGATGCTGGCTAGTGCCGGAGAATTACAAAAAGGAAATGAGCTGGCTCTGCCAAGCAA
ATATGTGAATTTTTTATATTTAGCTAGTCATTATGAAAAGTTGAAGGGTAGTCCAGAAGATAACGAACAA
AAACAATTGTTTGTGGAGCAGCATAAGCATTATTTAGATGAGATTATTGAGCAAATCAGTGAATTTTCTA
AGCGTGTTATTTTAGCAGATGCCAATTTAGATAAAGTTCTTAGTGCATATAACAAACATAGAGACAAACC
AATACGTGAACAAGCAGAAAATATTATTCATTTATTTACGTTGACGAATCTTGGAGCTCCCGCTGCTTTT
AAATATTTTGATACAACAATTGATCGTAAACGATATACGTCTACAAAAGAAGTTTTAGATGCCACTCTTA
TCCATCAATCCATCACTGGTCTTTATGAAACACGCATTGATTTGAGTCAGCTAGGAGGTGACTAATAAAA
GCTTGATCAGATCTCAGCTTTTTTTTGAAGTGCCTGGCAGTAAGTTGAAAAAATTTGAAATAAACTTGGA
CTATGTTAATAAAAAAATACAAATTAACGAACAAAAAGATTTGAATTATTATATAATTTAGTTAAAAGCA
ATTTTAAATGAGGGAGGTTTCCATATGAGGGAAGCGGTGATCGCCGAAGTATCGACTCAACTATCAGAGG
TAGTTGGCGTCATCGAGCGCCATCTCGAACCGACGTTGCTGGCCGTACATTTGTACGGCTCCGCAGTGGA
TGGCGGCCTGAAGCCACACAGTGATATTGATTTGCTGGTTACGGTGACCGTAAGGCTTGATGAAACAACG
CGGCGAGCTTTGATCAACGACCTTTTGGAAACTTCGGCTTCCCCTGGAGAGAGCGAGATTCTCCGCGCTG
TAGAAGTCACCATTGTTGTGCACGACGACATCATTCCGTGGCGTTATCCAGCTAAGCGCGAACTGCAATT
TGGAGAATGGCAGCGCAATGACATTCTTGCAGGTATCTTCGAGCCAGCCACGATCGACATTGATCTGGCT
ATCTTGCTGACAAAAGCAAGAGAACATAGCGTTGCCTTGGTAGGTCCAGCGGCGGAGGAACTCTTTGATC
CGGTTCCTGAACAGGATCTATTTGAGGCGCTAAATGAAACCTTAACGCTATGGAACTCGCCGCCCGACTG
GGCTGGCGATGAGCGAAATGTAGTGCTTACGTTGTCCCGCATTTGGTACAGCGCAGTAACCGGCAAAATC
GCGCCGAAGGATGTCGCTGCCGACTGGGCAATGGAGCGCCTGCCGGCCCAGTATCAGCCCGTCATACTTG
AAGCTAGACAGGCTTATCTTGGACAAGAAGAAGATCGCTTGGCCTCGCGCGCAGATCAGTTGGAAGAATT
TGTCCACTACGTGAAAGGCGAGATCACCAAGGTAGTCGGCAAATAATGACGTCGCCGGAGCGGTCGAGTT
CTGGACCGACCGGCTCGGGTTCTCATGACCAAAATCCCTTAACGTGAGTTTTCGTTCCACTGAGCGTCAG
ACCCCGTAGAAAAGATCAAAGGATCTTCTTGAGATCCTTTTTTTCTGCGCGTAATCTGCTGCTTGCAAAC
AAAAAAACCACCGCTACCAGCGGTGGTTTGTTTGCCGGATCAAGAGCTACCAACTCTTTTTCCGAAGGTA
ACTGGCTTCAGCAGAGCGCAGATACCAAATACTGTTCTTCTAGTGTAGCCGTAGTTAGGCCACCACTTCA
AGAACTCTGTAGCACCGCCTACATACCTCGCTCTGCTAATCCTGTTACCAGTGGCTGCTGCCAGTGGCGA
TAAGTCGTGTCTTACCGGGTTGGACTCAAGACGATAGTTACCGGATAAGGCGCAGCGGTCGGGCTGAACG
GGGGGTTCGTGCACACAGCCCAGCTTGGAGCGAACGACCTACACCGAACTGAGATACCTACAGCGTGAGC
TATGAGAAAGCGCCACGCTTCCCGAAGGGAGAAAGGCGGACAGGTATCCGGTAAGCGGCAGGGTCGGAAC
AGGAGAGCGCACGAGGGAGCTTCCAGGGGGAAACGCCTGGTATCTTTATAGTCCTGTCGGGTTTCGCCAC
CTCTGACTTGAGCGTCGATTTTTGTGATGCTCGTCAGGGGGGCGGAGCCTATGGAAAAACGCCAGCAACG
CGGCCTTTTTACGGTTCCTGGCCTTTTGCTGGCCTTTTGCTCACATGTTCTTTCCTGCACTAGATCCCCG
GCAAGTTCATCCTTAGGGTTTTCATATCTCTTAAAAAGTCAATTTCTGCTTGATTAATTTCTTGTGGATT
ATTGTTTTTGCGGTTTTTCATTTTTTATCTCCTTGAGTATTGAATTTTTTCTTATATATAAATATATAGC
AAAAACTATTTTTGCCAACTTTTTTACAAAAAATTTTTTATTAAAACACTTAGGGCTTTGCTAAATTCTC
TTTTAAAAGAACTTAGTAAAGCCCTATGGATTTAAGAACTGATTATACTTACGTAGTAAAAATACTACAG
ATATTAATAGTATAGACCATATCAAAATCATAATCAATTTATATTTATCTAAAATTGTAGTCCATACAAA
ATACAAAAAAATTAGGTTTTTCTAAATTCTATTTTAAAAGAACTTAGTAACACCTAATCTCTAAATTACT
TACAAAATTCTAAAATTAGATTTTTAGTTCTTCATATTTCTTTAAAAGTTTTTTAAGAAAATCTTTTTGA
TTTTCAAAAATTTCATGCATCATAAAACTAGTAAATTTGGATTTTTTTTTGTAAAAATCATAACTTTCTT
GGGTTTTAAGTTGAAATCTTAATGGTTTTATTGGATTTTGCCTAGATTTTTTTAACGCCGGACTTTCTTT
ATCTTTTATAAAATTATAAGAATTTTTAATACCATTTTCTATTAAATAATCTTCTTTTATAAGCCCCTCT
TGCAGTGCAGTTGCTAATCTTAAATACTTATACGCTTGAGTTTTTGCTACATCAAAGTCTTTTATAAAAT
CAAGAAAAGTTTTATAACCATCAAATTTATAATATTGATTATCTTTTATTTCTTTTAAAATTTTAATATT
TTCCACCCTGTGGAATATTTCTTTTTTGAAATTGTCATTTAACTTTTCCTTTAGTGTCTTGTAATAAGAA
ATTTTACTTTCATTAATCATTAAATTTTGTTCAACATAAGTATCTATCTTTTTTGTTAAAACTTTAACAA
CACGTTTTTTTTCCATAAAAATTTTCCTTTATTTTTGCAACATTTTCCTTAATTGATATAATTGTTACTA
TTTTAGATTTTTTAATATCCACTTAAGAATTAATCCCTCACTAGAATATTTTTTATTATAGAATTCATAT
ACATGTTTTTCTAAATCTATAAATTTATCAACAATTGCTTTATTATAGGGTGTATCTATCTTTTCTTTTC
TTAATAATCGTCTCATATTCTTTAAATAACAACAAACACTGCCGGTTTTAAACCTAAATTCTATGTAATA
TATTTTTGAAAAAGTATATACATTTTCAACCCCGTTTATTTCATACTTTACAAAAACATTATTTATTGGT
TTTCTATAACCATAGTAAATGCCTAAAAATTTGTCCCCGTCTTTCATAGGATATAGATAAAGTTTTTGAA
TCTCTGATTTATCTAATAATTTTTCAAAAAAAATTATACACCGCTTTTGTTTGTTACTAACTACTCTATG
CAATGCCTTTAATATTTTTGTGTGATATATATTTTTATCACCTTTTTTTTCTTTCAGCAGGAAGATACTT
TCTTTTGGAAATTTAATTTTTTGTTCATTTATTCTTGCAGCCTTAAGTCCGATTTTCATATTTAATCCTT
ATATAGCCTTTCTATTTAATTCTTTTAAACTCAATAAACTTTTTTGGTTTTTCATTAGTTCTAATAATTC
GCAATAATATGTGCAAAACACTTTATTGTATTCTATTTTCTTTTGGTTATTCAAATATTCTTTTATAATT
GGCTTTAGAAGTTCAATATTTACTTCTTTTTTTAGTTGTTCAATAAGGATATTGAAAATGTTTGTTTTTA
AATCTTGATAATTTTGTTGAGAATTTTCTTTTTTTCTTTCAATTGACTTCTCTAATTTACGCTTTATATT
GTTTAAATCGCTATATTTATGACTTTCAATAATAAAATGAGGCTTAAATTTGTAATTTTCGTATATTTTT
TGGAAACTTGTTTCTAATTGTTTAGAATTATATTCATTTTTTTCAAATTCTTTTTGAGTGTTGCATAGAA
TTTCCTTTAATTTTTCTTGTTTTTCTTTCATACAAGATTTAGTAAAATGTATATTTTTATTTTTTAGTAA
TTTAATTTCTATTATTTTTATGATTTTAAGTATTTTGATTATATTATCTTTATCAATATTTAAATT
Features (pLannotate 1.2.2; 11 found; start..end, strand, type, name):
   1140..1174    +  promoter       J23119(SpeI) promoter: bacterial promoter (Registry of Standard Biological Parts BBa J23119) modified to end with an SpeI site
   1196..1271    +  misc_RNA       gRNA scaffold: guide RNA scaffold for the Streptococcus pyogenes CRISPR/Cas9 system
   1382..2461    -  CDS            lacI: LACI_ECOLI - Experimental evidence at protein level: Swiss-Prot protein existence level 1. Repressor of the lactose operon. Binds allolactose as an inducer. From Escherichia coli (strain K12).
   2591..2695    -  CDS            fliD (fragment): FLID_BORBU - Protein inferred from homology: Swiss-Prot protein existence level 3. Required for the morphogenesis and for the elongation of the flagellar filament by facilitating polymerization of the flagellin monomers at the tip of growing filament. Forms a capping structure, which prevents flagellin subunits (transported through the central channel of the flagellum) from leaking out without polymerization at the distal end (By similarity). From Borrelia burgdorferi (strain ATCC 35210 / B31 / CIP 102532 / DSM 4680).
   2714..2758    +  promoter       T5 promoter: bacteriophage T5 promoter for E. coli RNA polymerase, with embedded lac operator
   2764..2784    +  protein_bind   lac operator (fragment): The lac repressor binds to the lac operator to inhibit transcription in E. coli. This inhibition can be relieved by adding lactose or isopropyl-β-D-thiogalactopyranoside (IPTG). lac repressor encoded by lacI
   2819..6923    +  CDS            dCas9 (fragment): catalytically dead mutant of the Cas9 endonuclease from the Streptococcus pyogenes Type II CRISPR/Cas system RNA-guided DNA-binding protein that lacks endonuclease activity due to the D10A mutation in the RuvC catalytic domain and the H840A mutation in the HNH catalytic domain
   6933..7058    +  CDS            hslU (fragment): HSLU_BORBU - Protein inferred from homology: Swiss-Prot protein existence level 3. ATPase subunit of a proteasome-like degradation complex; this subunit has chaperone activity. The binding of ATP and its subsequent hydrolysis by HslU are essential for unfolding of protein substrates subsequently hydrolyzed by HslV. HslU recognizes the N-terminal part of its protein substrates and unfolds these before they are guided to HslV for hydrolysis. From Borrelia burgdorferi (strain ATCC 35210 / B31 / CIP 102532 / DSM 4680).
   7095..7886    +  CDS            SmR: aminoglycoside adenylyltransferase (Murphy, 1985); aadA; confers resistance to spectinomycin and streptomycin
   7888..7934    +  CDS            BleoR (fragment): antibiotic-binding protein; Sh ble from Streptoalloteichus hindustanus; confers resistance to bleomycin, phleomycin, and Zeocin™
   8009..8597    +  rep_origin     ori: high-copy-number ColE1/pMB1/pBR322/pUC origin of replication
