[The description below was written by a language model from this plasmid's Addgene catalogue record and pLannotate feature annotations shown in this document.]
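Description:
pBbdCas9S(RBSmut)_Psyn-sgRNAmreB is an all-in-one CRISPR interference plasmid built to knock down expression of the mreB gene in the Lyme disease spirochete Borrelia burgdorferi. It is based on the pBbdCas9S(RBSmut) backbone and is catalogued as a bacterial expression/CRISPR vector of about 10.8 kb. In E. coli it replicates from a high-copy ColE1/pUC-type origin and is selected through an aadA (SmR) aminoglycoside adenylyltransferase gene, which confers spectinomycin and streptomycin resistance. The annotated features leave sizeable stretches of the sequence unlabelled. Any element supporting replication in Borrelia is therefore not identified in the feature table, and the record does not state it.

The payload has three expression units. A catalytically dead Streptococcus pyogenes Cas9 (D10A/H840A) sits downstream of a T5 promoter with lac operators, corresponding to the listed PpQE30 promoter, so its transcription is repressed by LacI and can be induced with IPTG. The lacI gene lies on the opposite strand. A short fliD fragment lies just upstream of it, consistent with borrelial sequence carried along with the listed PflaB promoter, which probably drives lacI, although the record does not assign promoters to genes explicitly. The "RBSmut" in the name suggests an altered ribosome-binding site, presumably for dCas9, but the record gives no details. The third unit is a J23119-type synthetic constitutive promoter (Psyn) driving an mreB-targeting spacer fused to the S. pyogenes gRNA scaffold. On induction, dCas9 is guided to mreB and blocks transcription without cutting DNA, allowing selective depletion of this gene to study its function. The short hslU and BleoR fragments appear to be remnants of flanking regulatory or cloning sequence rather than functional genes.
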