Addgene plasmid #149594: pBbdCas9S(RBSmut)_Psyn-sgRNAmreB
Purpose: all-in-one CRISPRi vector for targeting B. burgdorferi mreB
Depositing lab: Christine Jacobs-Wagner. Depositing organization: Stanford University. Publication: A CRISPR interference platform for selective downregulation of gene expression in Borrelia burgdorferi. Takacs CN, Scott M, Chang Y, Kloos ZA, Irnov I, Rosa PA, Liu J, Jacobs-Wagner C. Appl Environ Microbiol. 2020 Nov 30. pii: AEM.02519-20. doi: 10.1128/AEM.02519-20. PubMed 33257311.
Backbone
  Vector backbone: pBbdCas9S(RBSmut)
  Backbone manufacturer: CJW lab
  Vector type: Bacterial Expression, CRISPR
Growth in bacteria
  Bacterial resistance: Spectinomycin, 50 μg/mL
  Growth temperature: 30°C
  Growth strain: NEB 5-alpha F' Iq
  Copy number: High Copy
Gene/Insert
  Gene/Insert name: dCas9, lacI, sgRNAmreB
  gRNA/shRNA sequence: ATATCTATTGCAACAACAGA
  Species: Synthetic
  Promoter: PflaB, PpQE30, Psyn
  Cloning method: Restriction Enzyme; 5′ cloning site Unknown (unknown if destroyed); 3′ cloning site Unknown (unknown if destroyed)
  Sequencing primers: 5′ Unknown
Terms and licenses: Academic/Nonprofit Terms; Industry Terms: Not Available to Industry
How to cite: pBbdCas9S(RBSmut)_Psyn-sgRNAmreB was a gift from Christine Jacobs-Wagner (Addgene plasmid # 149594 ; http://n2t.net/addgene:149594 ; RRID:Addgene_149594)
